Addgene plasmid #78497: pJQ200SK
Purpose: (Empty Backbone) Suicide vector for gene replacement
Depositing lab: Michael Hynes. Depositing organization: University of Calgary. Publication: Versatile suicide vectors which allow direct selection for gene replacement in gram-negative bacteria. Quandt J, Hynes MF. Gene. 1993 May 15;127(1):15-21. 0378-1119(93)90611-6 PubMed 8486283.
Backbone
  Vector backbone: pJQ200
  Backbone size (bp): 4922
  Modifications to backbone: added multiple cloning site and partial lacZ alpha gene as PvuII fragment cloned into the SmaI site of pJQ200
  Vector type: Suicide plasmid
Growth in bacteria
  Bacterial resistance: Gentamicin, 10 μg/mL
  Growth temperature: 37°C
  Growth strain: DH5alpha
  Copy number: Unknown
Gene/Insert
  Cloning method: Restriction Enzyme
  Sequencing primers: 5′ T7; 3′ T3
Terms and licenses: Academic/Nonprofit Terms; Industry Terms: Not Available to Industry
Depositor comments: This is the most popular version of the pJQ200 series of vectors. The partial lacZ alpha gene does give blue/white selection, but colonies are only pale blue after 24 hours. Blue colour is clear after 36 hrs. or by using higher x-gal concentration.
How to cite: pJQ200SK was a gift from Michael Hynes (Addgene plasmid # 78497 ; http://n2t.net/addgene:78497 ; RRID:Addgene_78497)
