[The description below was written by a language model from this plasmid's Addgene catalogue record and pLannotate feature annotations shown in this document.]
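Description:
pJQ200SK is an empty-backbone suicide vector designed for gene replacement (allelic exchange) in Gram-negative bacteria, and the depositor describes it as the most widely used member of the pJQ200 series. It replicates in E. coli from a p15A origin, a medium-copy replicon compatible with ColE1-type plasmids. Because this origin is narrow in host range, the plasmid is expected not to be maintained in many non-enteric recipients, which is what makes it a suicide vector. Selection is by gentamicin resistance, encoded by the aacC1 acetyltransferase gene downstream of a class 1 integron Pc promoter. An IncP origin of transfer, flanked by fragments of traJ and traK, allows the plasmid to be mobilised by conjugation from a donor strain that supplies the transfer functions in trans.

The key counter-selectable element is the Bacillus subtilis sacB gene with its native promoter and control region. It encodes levansucrase, which makes cells sensitive to sucrose. In typical use, a mutated or marked allele with flanking homology is cloned into the vector and transferred to the target strain. Gentamicin selects for single-crossover integrants, and subsequent growth on sucrose directly selects for cells that have lost the vector through a second recombination event.

The cloning region was added to pJQ200 as a fragment carrying a pBluescript-type multiple cloning site and a partial lacZ alpha gene, with the lac promoter, operator and CAP site plus a T3 promoter annotated; the record also lists T7 and T3 as sequencing primers. Blue/white screening works, although the depositor notes that colour develops slowly and is pale at first. The deposited sequence is 5,217 nt, somewhat larger than the listed size of the pJQ200 backbone, as expected after the MCS/lacZ alpha fragment was added.
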