Features (pLannotate 1.2.2; 17 found; start..end, strand, type, name):
      1..77      -  misc_feature   MCS (fragment): pBluescript multiple cloning site
     90..108     -  promoter       T3 promoter: promoter for bacteriophage T3 RNA polymerase
    153..169     -  protein_bind   lac operator: The lac repressor binds to the lac operator to inhibit transcription in E. coli. This inhibition can be relieved by adding lactose or isopropyl-β-D-thiogalactopyranoside (IPTG). lac repressor encoded by lacI
    177..207     -  promoter       lac promoter: promoter for the E. coli lac operon
    222..243     -  protein_bind   CAP binding site: CAP binding activates transcription in the presence of cAMP. E. coli catabolite activator protein
    256..294     -  CDS            lacI (fragment): lac repressor; lacI; The lac repressor binds to the lac operator to inhibit transcription in E. coli. This inhibition can be relieved by adding lactose or isopropyl-β-D-thiogalactopyranoside (IPTG).
    306..374     +  mobile_element IS1 (fragment): prokaryotic transposable element IS1
    493..548     -  rep_origin     RSF ori (fragment): Plasmids containing the RSF 1030 origin of replication can be propagated in E. coli cells that contain additional plasmids with compatible origins.
    636..1180    -  rep_origin     p15A ori: Plasmids containing the medium-copy-number p15A origin of replication can be propagated in E. coli cells that contain a second plasmid with the ColE1 origin.
   1223..1521    -  CDS            traJ (fragment): oriT-recognizing protein; traJ
   1554..1663    -  oriT           oriT: incP origin of transfer
   1889..2002    +  CDS            traK (fragment): TRAK4_ECOLX - Experimental evidence at protein level: Swiss-Prot protein existence level 1. From Escherichia coli.
   2039..2484    +  promoter       sacB promoter: sacR; sacB promoter and control region
   2485..3909    +  CDS            SacB: secreted levansucrase that renders bacterial growth sensitive to sucrose; Bacillus subtilis sacB; negative selection marker
   4002..4535    -  CDS            GmR: gentamycin acetyltransferase; aacC1; confers resistance to gentamycin
   4724..4752    -  promoter       Pc promoter: intI1 (promoter lies within the coding sequence); class 1 integron promoter
   4730..5116    -  CDS            YPR2_ECOLX: Protein predicted: Swiss-Prot protein existence level 4. From Escherichia coli.
>Addgene plasmid #78497 | pJQ200SK | depositor full sequence | sequence record 154514 | pJQ200SK sequence 5217 bps
TCGATAAGCTTGATATCGAATTCCTGCAGCCCGGGGGATCCACTAGTTCTAGAGCGGCCGCCACCGCGGT
GGAGCTCCAGCTTTTGTTCCCTTTAGTGAGGGTTAATTGCGCGCTTGGCGTAATCATGGTCATAGCTGTT
TCCTGTGTGAAATTGTTATCCGCTCACAATTCCACACAACATACGAGCCGGAAGCATAAAGTGTAAAGCC
TGGGGTGCCTAATGAGTGAGCTAACTCACATTAATTGCGTTGCGCTCACTGCCCGCTTTCCAGTCGGGAA
ACCTGTCGTGCCAGGGGAATTAATTCTGTCCCTCCTGTTCAGCTACTGACGGGGTGGTGCGTAACGGCAA
AAGCACCGCCGGACATCAGCGCTAGCGGAGTGTATACTGGCTTACTATGTTGGCACTGATGAGGGTGTCA
GTGAAGTGCTTCATGTGGCAGGAGAAAAAAGGCTGCACCGGTGCGTCAGCAGAATATGTGATACAGGATA
TATTCCGCTTCCTCGCTCACTGACTCGCTACGCTCGGTCGTTCGACTGCGGCGAGCGGAAATGGCTTACG
AACGGGGCGGAGATTTCCTGGAAGATGCCAGGAAGATACTTAACAGGGAAGTGAGAGGGCCGCGGCAAAG
CCGTTTTTCCATAGGCTCCGCCCCCCTGACAAGCATCACGAAATCTGACGCTCAAATCAGTGGTGGCGAA
ACCCGACAGGACTATAAAGATACCAGGCGTTTCCCCCTGGCGGCTCCCTCGTGCGCTCTCCTGTTCCTGC
CTTTCGGTTTACCGGTGTCATTCCGCTGTTATGGCCGCGTTTGTCTCATTCCACGCCTGACACTCAGTTC
CGGGTAGGCAGTTCGCTCCAAGCTGGACTGTATGCACGAACCCCCCGTTCAGTTCGACCGCTGCGCCTTA
TCCGGTAACTATCGTCTTGAGTCCAACCCGGAAAGACATGCAAAAGCACCACTGGCAGCAGCCACTGGTA
ATTGATTTAGAGGAGTTAGTCTTGAAGTCATGCGCCGGTTAAGGCTAAACTGAAAGGACAAGTTTTGGTG
ACTGCGCTCCTCCAAGCCAGTTACCTCGGTTCAAAGAGTTGGTAGCTCAGAGAACCTTCGAAAACCGCCC
TGCAAGGCGGTTTTTTCGTTTTCAGAGCAAGAGATTACGCGCAGACCAAAACGATCTCAAGAAGATCATC
TTATTAATCAGATAAAATATTTCTAGCTAGAGTCGATCTTCGCCAGCAGGGCAGGATCGTGGCATCACCG
AACCGCGCCGTGCCGCTCGTCGGTGAGCCAGAGTTTCAGCAGGCCGCCCAGGGGGAGGTCGCCATTGATG
CGGGCCAGCTCGCGGACGTGCTCATAGTCCACGACGCCCGTGATTTTGTAGCCCTGGCCGACGCGACAGG
TAGGCCGACAGCTCATGCCGGCCGCCGCCGCCTTTTCCTCAATCGCTCTTCGTTCGTCTGGAAGGCAGTA
CACCTTGATAGGTGGGCTGCCCTTCCTGGTTGGCTTGGTTTCATCAGCCATCCGCTTGCCCTCATCTGTT
ACGCCGGCGGTAGCCGGCCAGCCTCGCAGAGCAGGATTCCCGTTGAGCACCGCCAGGTGCGAATAAGGGA
CAGTGAAGAAGGAACACCCGCTCGCGGGTGGGCCTACTTCACCTATCCTGCCCGGCTGACGCCGTTGGAT
ACACCAAGGAAAGTCTACGCGAACCCTTTGGCAAAATCCTGTATATCGTGCGAAAAAGGATGGATATACC
GAAAAAATCGCTATAATGACCCCGAAGCAGGGTTATGCAGCGGAAAAGCGCTGCTTCCCTGCTGTTTTGT
GGAATATCTACCGACTGGAAACAGGCAAATGCAGGAAATTACTGAACTGAGGGGACAGGCGAGAGACGAT
GCCAAAGAGCTACACCGACGAGCTGGCCGAGTGGGTTGAATCCCGCGCGGCCAAGAAGCGCCGGCGTGAT
GAGGCTGCGGTTGCGTTCCTGGCGGTGAGGGCGGATGTCGATCGACTCTAGCTAGAGGATCGATCCTTTT
TAACCCATCACATATACCTGCCGTTCACTATTATTTAGTGAAATGAGATATTATGATATTTTCTGAATTG
TGATTAAAAAGGCAACTTTATGCCCATGCAACAGAAACTATAAAAAATACAGAGAATGAAAAGAAACAGA
TAGATTTTTTAGTTCTTTAGGCCCGTAGTCTGCAAATCCTTTTATGATTTTCTATCAAACAAAAGAGGAA
AATAGACCAGTTGCAATCCAAACGAGAGTCTAATAGAATGAGGTCGAAAAGTAAATCGCGCGGGTTTGTT
ACTGATAAAGCAGGCAAGACCTAAAATGTGTAAAGGGCAAAGTGTATACTTTGGCGTCACCCCTTACATA
TTTTAGGTCTTTTTTTATTGTGCGTAACTAACTTGCCATCTTCAAACAGGAGGGCTGGAAGAAGCAGACC
GCTAACACAGTACATAAAAAAGGAGACATGAACGATGAACATCAAAAAGTTTGCAAAACAAGCAACAGTA
TTAACCTTTACTACCGCACTGCTGGCAGGAGGCGCAACTCAAGCGTTTGCGAAAGAAACGAACCAAAAGC
CATATAAGGAAACATACGGCATTTCCCATATTACACGCCATGATATGCTGCAAATCCCTGAACAGCAAAA
AAATGAAAAATATCAAGTTCCTGAATTCGATTCGTCCACAATTAAAAATATCTCTTCTGCAAAAGGCCTG
GACGTTTGGGACAGCTGGCCATTACAAAACGCTGACGGCACTGTCGCAAACTATCGCGGCTACCACATCG
TCTTTGCATTAGCCGGAGATCCTAAAAATGCGGATGACACATCGATTTACATGTTCTATCAAAAAGTCGG
CGAAACTTCTATTGACAGCTGGAAAAACGCTGGCCGCGTCTTTAAAGACAGCGACAAATTCGATGCAAAT
GATTCTATCCTAAAAGACCAAACACAAGAATGGTCAGGTTCAGCCACATTTACATCTGACGGAAAAATCC
GTTTATTCTACACTGATTTCTCCGGTAAACATTACGGCAAACAAACACTGACAACTGCACAAGTTAACGT
ATCAGCATCAGACAGCTCTTTGAACATCAACGGTGTAGAGGATTATAAATCAATCTTTGACGGTGACGGA
AAAACGTATCAAAATGTACAGCAGTTCATCGATGAAGGCAACTACAGCTCAGGCGACAACCATACGCTGA
GAGATCCTCACTACGTAGAAGATAAAGGCCACAAATACTTAGTATTTGAAGCAAACACTGGAACTGAAGA
TGGCTACCAAGGCGAAGAATCTTTATTTAACAAAGCATACTATGGCAAAAGCACATCATTCTTCCGTCAA
GAAAGTCAAAAACTTCTGCAAAGCGATAAAAAACGCACGGCTGAGTTAGCAAACGGCGCTCTCGGTATGA
TTGAGCTAAACGATGATTACACACTGAAAAAAGTGATGAAACCGCTGATTGCATCTAACACAGTAACAGA
TGAAATTGAACGCGCGAACGTCTTTAAAATGAACGGCAAATGGTACCTGTTCACTGACTCCCGCGGATCA
AAAATGACGATTGACGGCATTTCGTCTAACGATATTTACATGCTTGGTTATGTTTCTAATTCTTTAACTG
GCCCATACAAGCCGCTGAACAAAACTGGCCTTGTGTTAAAAATGGATCTTGATCCTAACGATGTAACCTT
TACTTACTCACACTTCGCTGTACCTCAAGCGAAAGGAAACAATGTCGTGGTGATTACAAGCTATATGACA
AACAGAGGATTCTACGCAGACAAACAATCAACGTTTGCGCCAAGCTTCCTGCTGAACATCAAAGGCAAGA
AAACATCTGTTGTCAAAGACAGCATCCTTGAACAAGGACAATTAACAGTTAACAAATAAAAACGCAAAAG
AAAATGCCGATGGCCGCGGCGTTGTGACAATTTACCGAACAACTCCGCGGCCGGGAAGCCGATCTCGGCT
TGAACGAATTGTTAGGTGGCGGTACTTGGGTCGATATCAAAGTGCATCACTTCTTCCCGTATGCCCAACT
TTGTATAGAGAGCCACTGCGGGATCGTCACCGTAATCTGCTTGCACGTAGATCACATAAGCACCAAGCGC
GTTGGCCTCATGCTTGAGGAGATTGATGAGCGCGGTGGCAATGCCCTGCCTCCGGTGCTCGCCGGAGACT
GCGAGATCATAGATATAGATCTCACTACGCGGCTGCTCAAACCTGGGCAGAACGTAAGCCGCGAGAGCGC
CAACAACCGCTTCTTGGTCGAAGGCAGCAAGCGCGATGAATGTCTTACTACGGAGCAAGTTCCCGAGGTA
ATCGGAGTCCGGCTGATGTTGGGAGTAGGTGGCTACGTCTCCGAACTCACTACCGAAAAGATCAAGAGCA
GCCCGCATGGATTTGACTTGGTCAGGGCCGAGCCTACATGTGCGAATGATGCCCATACTTGAGCCACCTA
ACTTTGTTTTAGGGCGACTGCCCTGCTGCGTAACATCGTTGCTGCTGCGTAACATCGTTGCTGCTCCATA
ACATGAAACATCGACCCACGGCGTAACGCGCTTGCTGCTTGGATGCCCGAGGCATAGACTGTACAAAAAA
ACAGTCATAACAAGCCATGAAAACCGCCACTGCGCCGTTACCACCGCTGCGTTCGGTCAAGGTTCTGGAC
CAGTTGCGTGAGCGCATACGCTACTTGCATTACAGTTTACGAACCGAACAGGCTTATGTCAACTGGGTTC
GTGCCTTCATCCGTTTCCACGGTGTGCGTCACCCGGCAACCTTGGGCAGCAGCGAAGTCGAGGCATTTCT
GTCCTGGCTGGCGAACGAGCGCAAGGTTTCGGTCTCCACGCATCGTCAGGCATTGGCGGCCAAGCTGTTC
TTCTACGGCAAGGTGCTGTGCACGGATCTGCCCTGGCTTCAGGAGATCGGAAGACCTCGGCCGTCGCGGC
GCTTGCCGGTGGTGCTGACCCCGGATGAAGTGGTTCGCATCCTCGGTTTTCTGGAAGGCGAGCATCGTTT
GTTCGCCCAGCTTCTGTATGGAACGGGCATGCGGATCAGTGGGTTTGCAACTGCGGGTCAAGGTCTGGAT
TTCGATCACGGCACGATCATGCTGCGGGAGGGCAAGGGCTCCAAGGATCGGGCCTTGATGTTACCCGAGA
GCTTGGCACCCACGCTGCGCGAGCAGAATTAATTCCC
