>Addgene plasmid #78497 | pJQ200SK | addgene partial sequence | sequence record 153079 | gent-F 5'-tacgtgcaagcagattacgg-3'
AAGTTGGGCATACGGGAAGAAGTGATGCACTTTGATATCGACCCAAGTACCGCCACCTAACAATTCGTTC
AAGCCGAGATCGGCTTCCCGGCCGCGGAGTTGTTCGGTAAATTGTCACAACGCCGCGGCCATCGGCATTT
TCTTTTGCGTTTTTATTTGTTAACTGTTAATTGTCCTTGTTCAAGGATGCTGTCTTTGACAACAGATGTT
TTCTTGCCTTTGATGTTCAGCAGGAAGCTTGGCGCAAACGTTGATTGTTTGTCTGCGTAGAATCCTCTGT
TTGTCATATAGCTTGTAATCACGACATTGTTTCCTTTCGCTTGAGGTACAGCGAAGTGTGAGTAAGTAAA
GGTTACATCGTTAGGATCAAGATCCATTTTTAACACAAGGCCAGTTTTGTTCAGCGGCTTGTATGGGCCA
GTTAAAGAATTAGAAACATAACCAAGCATGTAAATATCGTTAGACGTAATGCCGTCAATCGTCATTTTTG
ATCCGCGGGAGTCAGTGAACAGGTACCATTTGCCGTTCATTTTAAAGACGTTCGCGCGTTCAATTTCATC
TGTTACTGTGTTAGATGCAATCAGCGGTTTCATCACTTTTTTCAGTGTGTAATCATCGTTTAGCTCAATC
ATACCGAGAGCGCCGTTTGCTAACTCAGCCGTGCGTTTTTTATCGCTTTGCAGAAGTTTTTGACTTTCTT
GACGGAAGAATGATGTGCTTTTGCCATAGTATGCTTTGTTAAATAAAGATTCTTCGCCTTGGTAGCCATC
TTCAGTTCCAGTGTTTGCTTCAAATACTAAGTATTTGTGGCCTTTATCTTCTACGTAGTGAGG
