>Addgene plasmid #78497 | pJQ200SK | addgene partial sequence | sequence record 153080 | sacB-N 5'-ggatctctcagcgtatggttg-3'
CTGCTGTACATTTTGATACGTTTTTCCGTCACCGTCAAAGATTGATTTATAATCCTCTACACCGTTGATG
TTCAAAGAGCTGTCTGATGCTGATACGTTAACTTGTGCAGTTGTCAGTGTTTGTTTGCCGTAATGTTTAC
CGGAGAAATCAGTGTAGAATAAACGGATTTTTCCGTCAGATGTAAATGTGGCTGAACCTGACCATTCTTG
TGTTTGGTCTTTTAGGATAGAATCATTTGCATCGAATTTGTCGCTGTCTTTAAAGACGCGGCCAGCGTTT
TTCCAGCTGTCAATAGAAGTTTCGCCGACTTTTTGATAGAACATGTAAATCGATGTGTCATCCGCATTTT
TAGGATCTCCGGCTAATGCAAAGACGATGTGGTAGCCGTGATAGTTTGCGACAGTGCCGTCAGCGTTTTG
TAATGGCCAGCTGTCCCAAACGTCCAGGCCTTTTGCAGAAGAGATATTTTTAATTGTGGACGAATCGAAT
TCAGGAACTTGATATTTTTCATTTTTTTGCTGTTCAGGGATTTGCAGCATATCATGGCGTGTAATATGGG
AAATGCCGTATGTTTCCTTATATGGCTTTTGGTTCGTTTCTTTCGCAAACGCTTGAGTTGCGCCTCCTGC
CAGCAGTGCGGTAGTAAAGGTTAATACTGTTGCTTGTTTTGCAAACTTTTTGATGTTCATCGTTCATGTC
TCCTTTTTTATGTACTGTGTTAGCGGTCTGCTTCTTCCAGCCCTCCTGTTTGA
