>Addgene plasmid #78497 | pJQ200SK | addgene partial sequence | sequence record 154513 | T7 5'-TAATACGACTCACTATAGGG-3'
TCGATAAGCTTGATATCGAATTCCTGCAGCCCGGGGGATCCACTAGTTCTAGAGCGGCCGCCACCGCGGT
GGAGCTCCAGCTTTTGTTCCCTTTAGTGAGGGTTAATTGCGCGCTTGGCGTAATCATGGTCATAGCTGTT
TCCTGTGTGAAATTGTTATCCGCTCACAATTCCACACAACATACGAGCCGGAAGCATAAAGTGTAAAGCC
TGGGGTGCCTAATGAGTGAGCTAACTCACATTAATTGCGTTGCGCTCACTGCCCGCTTTCCAGTCGGGAA
ACCTGTCGTGCCAGGGGAATTAATTCTGTCCCTCCTGTTCAGCTACTGACGGGGTGGTGCGTAACGGCAA
AAGCACCGCCGGACATCAGCGCTAGCGGAGTGTATACTGGCTTACTATGTTGGCACTGATGAGGGTGTCA
GTGAAGTGCTTCATGTGGCAGGAGAAAAAAGGCTGCACCGGTGCGTCAGCAGAATATGTGATACAGGATA
TATTCCGCTTCCTCGCTCACTGACTCGCTACGCTCGGTCGTTCGACTGCGGCGAGCGGAAATGGCTTACG
AACGGGGCGGAGATTTCCTGGAAGATGCCAGGAAGATACTTAACAGGGAAGTGAGAGGGCCGCGGCAAAG
CCGTTTTTCCATAGGCTCCGCCCCCCTGACAAGCATCACGAAATCTGACGCTCAAATCAGTGGTGGCGAA
ACCCGACAGGACTATAAAGATACCAGGCGTTTCCCCCTGGCGGCTCCCTCGTGCGCTCTCCTGTTCCTGC
CTTTCGGTTTACC
